Addgene plasmid #231928: pLCHKO-CRASP
Purpose: (Empty Backbone) Empty backbone for CRASP-Seq experiments
Depositing lab: Thomas Gonatopoulos-Pournatzis. Depositing organization: National Cancer Institute (NCI). Publication: RNA-coupled CRISPR screens reveal ZNF207 as a regulator of LMNA aberrant splicing in progeria. Behera AK, Kim JJ, Kordale S, Pekovic F, Damodaran AP, Kumari B, Vidak S, Dickson E, Xiao MS, Duncan G, Andresson T, Misteli T, Valkov E, Gonatopoulos-Pournatzis T. Mol Cell. 2026 Jan 8;86(1):41-59.e15. doi: 10.1016/j.molcel.2025.12.003. Epub 2025 Dec 30. PubMed 41475346.
Backbone
  Vector backbone: pLCHKOv3 (Addgene Plasmid #209025)
  Vector type: Lentiviral
  Selectable markers: Puromycin
Growth in bacteria
  Bacterial resistance: Ampicillin, 100 μg/mL
  Growth temperature: 30°C
  Growth strain: NEB Stable
  Copy number: High Copy
Gene/Insert
  Gene/Insert name: None
Terms and licenses: Academic/Nonprofit Terms; Industry Terms: Not Available to Industry
Depositor comments: Please visit https://doi.org/10.1101/2025.04.25.648738 for bioRxiv preprint.
How to cite: pLCHKO-CRASP was a gift from Thomas Gonatopoulos-Pournatzis (Addgene plasmid # 231928 ; http://n2t.net/addgene:231928 ; RRID:Addgene_231928)
