[The description below was written by a language model from this plasmid's Addgene catalogue record and pLannotate feature annotations shown in this document.]
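Description:
pLCHKO-CRASP is an empty lentiviral backbone derived from pLCHKOv3 and intended for CRASP-Seq experiments, the RNA-coupled CRISPR screening approach used in the associated study of regulators of aberrant LMNA splicing. No insert is recorded. It is propagated in E. coli through a high-copy ColE1/pUC-type origin with ampicillin selection (AmpR under its own promoter), and an f1 origin and SV40 origin are also present in the plasmid backbone. The viral portion has a third-generation layout: an RSV promoter fused to a truncated HIV-1 5' LTR drives the genomic RNA, followed by the Ψ packaging signal with a gag fragment, the RRE for Rev-dependent export, a cPPT/CTS, a WPRE, and a truncated 3' LTR followed by an SV40 polyadenylation signal.

Within the proviral region, the annotated 9,125 nt sequence shows two functional modules. A human U6 promoter on the forward strand provides Pol III expression of guide RNAs. Immediately downstream, on the opposite strand, lies a Tet-responsive promoter (an array of tet operator repeats with a TRE3G-type minimal promoter), a FLAG tag coding segment, and a bGH polyadenylation signal beyond the U6 element. This arrangement suggests a doxycycline-inducible Pol II transcription unit running antisense to the viral genome and across the guide region, presumably so that a cloned reporter and the guide are linked on one transcript, although the record does not spell out this design or name the cloning sites. A separate hPGK promoter drives puromycin N-acetyltransferase followed by rtTA3, giving puromycin selection of transduced mammalian cells together with the transactivator needed to switch on the Tet-responsive promoter. The linker joining the two coding sequences is not annotated.
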