Features (pLannotate 1.2.2; 39 found; start..end, strand, type, name):
      7..507     +  promoter       hPGK promoter: human phosphoglycerate kinase 1 promoter
    529..1125    +  CDS            PuroR (fragment): puromycin N-acetyltransferase; pac from Streptomyces; confers resistance to puromycin
   1191..1886    +  CDS            rtTA3: reverse tetracycline transactivator 3 activates expression from Tet-responsive promoters in the presence of doxycycline
   1816..1926    +  CDS            VP48: 3 tandem repeats of the minimal activation domain of herpes simplex virus VP16 (Cheng et al., 2013)
   1951..2539    +  misc_feature   WPRE: woodchuck hepatitis virus posttranscriptional regulatory element
   2535..2678    +  CDS            nef (fragment): NEF_HV1LA - Experimental evidence at protein level: Swiss-Prot protein existence level 1. Extracellular Nef protein targets CD4(+) T-lymphocytes for apoptosis by interacting with CXCR4 surface receptors. From Human immunodeficiency virus type 1 group M subtype B (isolate Lai) (HIV-1).
   2664..2844    +  LTR            5' LTR (truncated): truncated 5' long terminal repeat (LTR) from HIV-1
   2922..3043    +  polyA_signal   SV40 poly(A) signal: SV40 polyadenylation signal
   3083..3218    +  rep_origin     SV40 ori: SV40 origin of replication
   3239..3257    -  promoter       T7 promoter: promoter for bacteriophage T7 RNA polymerase
   3265..3420    +  CDS            lacZα (fragment): LacZα fragment of β-galactosidase; lacZ fragment
   3425..3853    +  rep_origin     f1 ori (sequence partly withheld): f1 bacteriophage origin of replication; arrow indicates direction of (+) strand synthesis
   3906..4010    +  promoter       AmpR promoter: bla
   4011..4871    +  CDS            AmpR: β-lactamase; bla; confers resistance to ampicillin, carbenicillin, and related antibiotics
   5042..5630    +  rep_origin     ori: high-copy-number ColE1/pMB1/pBR322/pUC origin of replication
   5813..5905    +  CDS            lacI (fragment): lac repressor; lacI; The lac repressor binds to the lac operator to inhibit transcription in E. coli. This inhibition can be relieved by adding lactose or isopropyl-β-D-thiogalactopyranoside (IPTG).
   5918..5939    +  protein_bind   CAP binding site: CAP binding activates transcription in the presence of cAMP. E. coli catabolite activator protein
   5954..5984    +  promoter       lac promoter: promoter for the E. coli lac operon
   5992..6008    +  protein_bind   lac operator: The lac repressor binds to the lac operator to inhibit transcription in E. coli. This inhibition can be relieved by adding lactose or isopropyl-β-D-thiogalactopyranoside (IPTG). lac repressor encoded by lacI
   6053..6071    +  promoter       T3 promoter: promoter for bacteriophage T3 RNA polymerase
   6099..6325    +  promoter       RSV promoter: Rous sarcoma virus enhancer/promoter
   6326..6506    +  LTR            5' LTR (truncated): truncated 5' long terminal repeat (LTR) from HIV-1
   6553..6678    +  misc_feature   HIV-1 Ψ: packaging signal of human immunodeficiency virus type 1
   6662..7025    +  CDS            HIV-1 gag (fragment): gag protein from human immunodeficiency virus 1; gag
   7171..7404    +  misc_feature   RRE: The Rev response element (RRE) of HIV-1 allows for Rev-dependent mRNA export from the nucleus to the cytoplasm.
   7781..7807    +  CDS            Rev (fragment): human immunodeficiency virus 1 (HIV-1) Rev protein; rev; enhances nuclear export of unspliced and incompletely spliced viral mRNAs
   7955..8066    -  polyA_signal   bGH poly(A) signal: bovine growth hormone polyadenylation signal
   8072..8312    +  promoter       U6 promoter: RNA polymerase III promoter for human U6 snRNA
   8374..8397    -  CDS            FLAG: FLAG® epitope tag, followed by an enterokinase cleavage site
   8526..8571    -  promoter       TRE3GV promoter (fragment): 3rd-generation Tet-responsive promoter that can be activated by binding of Tet-On® 3G, optimized for retroviral and lentiviral vectors
   8579..8599    -  promoter       tight TRE promoter (fragment): Tet-responsive promoter PTight, consisting of seven tet operator sequences followed by the minimal CMV promoter
   8616..8636    -  promoter       tight TRE promoter (fragment): Tet-responsive promoter PTight, consisting of seven tet operator sequences followed by the minimal CMV promoter
   8653..8673    -  promoter       tight TRE promoter (fragment): Tet-responsive promoter PTight, consisting of seven tet operator sequences followed by the minimal CMV promoter
   8690..8710    -  promoter       tight TRE promoter (fragment): Tet-responsive promoter PTight, consisting of seven tet operator sequences followed by the minimal CMV promoter
   8727..8747    -  promoter       tight TRE promoter (fragment): Tet-responsive promoter PTight, consisting of seven tet operator sequences followed by the minimal CMV promoter
   8764..8784    -  promoter       tight TRE promoter (fragment): Tet-responsive promoter PTight, consisting of seven tet operator sequences followed by the minimal CMV promoter
   8801..8821    -  promoter       tight TRE promoter (fragment): Tet-responsive promoter PTight, consisting of seven tet operator sequences followed by the minimal CMV promoter
   8838..8858    -  promoter       tight TRE promoter (fragment): Tet-responsive promoter PTight, consisting of seven tet operator sequences followed by the minimal CMV promoter
   8936..9053    +  misc_feature   cPPT/CTS: central polypurine tract and central termination sequence of HIV-1
>Addgene plasmid #231928 | pLCHKO-CRASP | addgene full sequence | sequence record 462389 | Addgene NGS Result
CCCGGGTTGCGCCTTTTCCAAGGCAGCCCTGGGTTTGCGCAGGGACGCGGCTGCTCTGGGCGTGGTTCCG
GGAAACGCAGCGGCGCCGACCCTGGGTCTCGCACATTCTTCACGTCCGTTCGCAGCGTCACCCGGATCTT
CGCCGCTACCCTTGTGGGCCCCCCGGCGACGCTTCCTGCTCCGCCCCTAAGTCGGGAAGGTTCCTTGCGG
TTCGCGGCGTGCCGGACGTGACAAACGGAAGCCGCAGCTCACACTAGTACCCTCGCAGACGGACAGCGCC
AGGGAGCAATGGCAGCGCGCCGACCGCGATGGGCTGTGGCCAATAGCGGCTGCTCAGCAGGGCGCGCCGA
GAGCAGCGGCCGGGAAGGGGCGGTGCGGGAGGCGGGGTGTGGGGCGGTAGTGTGGGCCCTGTTCCTGCCC
GCGCGGTGTTCCGCATTCTGCAAGCCTCCGGAGCGCACGTCGGCAGTCGGCTCCCTCGTTGACCGAATCA
CCGACCTCTCTCCCCAGGGGGATCCACCGGAGCTTACCATGACCGAGTACAAGCCCACGGTGCGCCTCGC
CACCCGCGACGACGTCCCCAGGGCCGTACGCACCCTCGCCGCCGCGTTCGCCGACTACCCCGCCACGCGC
CACACCGTCGATCCGGACCGCCACATCGAGCGGGTCACCGAGCTGCAAGAACTCTTCCTCACGCGCGTCG
GGCTCGACATCGGCAAGGTGTGGGTCGCGGACGACGGCGCCGCCGTGGCGGTCTGGACCACGCCGGAGAG
CGTCGAAGCGGGGGCGGTGTTCGCCGAGATCGGCCCGCGCATGGCCGAGTTGAGCGGTTCCCGGCTGGCC
GCGCAGCAACAGATGGAAGGCCTCCTGGCGCCGCACCGGCCCAAGGAGCCCGCGTGGTTCCTGGCCACCG
TCGGTGTTTCGCCCGACCACCAGGGCAAGGGTCTGGGCAGCGCCGTCGTGCTCCCCGGAGTGGAGGCGGC
CGAGCGCGCCGGGGTGCCCGCCTTCCTGGAGACCTCCGCGCCCCGCAACCTCCCCTTCTACGAGCGGCTC
GGCTTCACCGTCACCGCCGACGTCGAGGTGCCCGAAGGACCGCGCACCTGGTGCATGACCCGCAAGCCCG
GTGCCGGATCCGGCGCAACAAACTTCTCTCTGCTGAAACAAGCCGGAGATGTCGAAGAGAATCCTGGACC
GTCTAGACTGGACAAGAGCAAAGTCATAAACGGCGCTCTGGAATTACTCAATGGAGTCGGTATCGAAGGC
CTGACGACAAGGAAACTCGCTCAAAAGCTGGGAGTTGAGCAGCCTACCCTGTACTGGCACGTGAAGAACA
AGCGGGCCCTGCTCGATGCCCTGCCAATCGAGATGCTGGACAGGCATCATACCCACTTCTGCCCCCTGGA
AGGCGAGTCATGGCAAGACTTTCTGCGGAACAACGCCAAGTCATTCCGCTGTGCTCTCCTCTCACATCGC
GACGGGGCTAAAGTGCATCTCGGCACCCGCCCAACAGAGAAACAGTACGAAACCCTGGAAAATCAGCTCG
CGTTCCTGTGTCAGCAAGGCTTCTCCCTGGAGAACGCACTGTACGCTCTGTCCGCCGTGGGCCACTTTAC
ACTGGGCTGCGTATTGGAGGAACAGGAGCATCAAGTAGCAAAAGAGGAAAGAGAGACACCTACCACCGAT
TCTATGCCCCCACTTCTGAGACAAGCAATTGAGCTGTTCGACCGGCAGGGAGCCGAACCAGCCTTCCTTT
TCGGCCTGGAACTAATCATATGTGGCCTGGAGAAACAGCTAAAGTGCGAAAGCGGCGGGCCGGCCGACGC
CCTTGACGATTTTGACTTAGACATGCTCCCAGCCGATGCCCTTGACGACTTTGACCTTGATATGCTGCCT
GCTGACGCTCTTGACGATTTTGACCTTGACATGCTCCCCGGGTAAACGCGTTAAGTCGACAATCAACCTC
TGGATTACAAAATTTGTGAAAGATTGACTGGTATTCTTAACTATGTTGCTCCTTTTACGCTATGTGGATA
CGCTGCTTTAATGCCTTTGTATCATGCTATTGCTTCCCGTATGGCTTTCATTTTCTCCTCCTTGTATAAA
TCCTGGTTGCTGTCTCTTTATGAGGAGTTGTGGCCCGTTGTCAGGCAACGTGGCGTGGTGTGCACTGTGT
TTGCTGACGCAACCCCCACTGGTTGGGGCATTGCCACCACCTGTCAGCTCCTTTCCGGGACTTTCGCTTT
CCCCCTCCCTATTGCCACGGCGGAACTCATCGCCGCCTGCCTTGCCCGCTGCTGGACAGGGGCTCGGCTG
TTGGGCACTGACAATTCCGTGGTGTTGTCGGGGAAATCATCGTCCTTTCCTTGGCTGCTCGCCTGTGTTG
CCACCTGGATTCTGCGCGGGACGTCCTTCTGCTACGTCCCTTCGGCCCTCAATCCAGCGGACCTTCCTTC
CCGCGGCCTGCTGCCGGCTCTGCGGCCTCTTCCGCGTGTTCGCCTTCGCCCTCAGACGAGTCGGATCTCC
CTTTGGGCCGCCTCCCCGCGTCGACTTTAAGACCAATGACTTACAAGGCAGCTGTAGATCTTAGCCACTT
TTTAAAAGAAAAGGGGGGACTGGAAGGGCTAATTCACTCCCAACGTAGACAAGATCTGCTTTTTGCTTGT
ACTGGGTCTCTCTGGTTAGACCAGATCTGAGCCTGGGAGCTCTCTGGCTAACTAGGGAACCCACTGCTTA
AGCCTCAATAAAGCTTGCCTTGAGTGCTTCAAGTAGTGTGTGCCCGTCTGTTGTGTGACTCTGGTAACTA
GAGATCCCTCAGACCCTTTTAGTCAGTGTGGAAAATCTCTAGCAGTACGTATAGTAGTTCATGTCATCTT
ATTATTCAGTATTTATAACTTGCAAAGAAATGAATATCAGAGAGTGAGAGGAACTTGTTTATTGCAGCTT
ATAATGGTTACAAATAAAGCAATAGCATCACAAATTTCACAAATAAAGCATTTTTTTCACTGCATTCTAG
TTGTGGTTTGTCCAAACTCATCAATGTATCTTATCATGTCTGGCTCTAGCTATCCCGCCCCTAACTCCGC
CCATCCCGCCCCTAACTCCGCCCAGTTCCGCCCATTCTCCGCCCCATGGCTGACTAATTTTTTTTATTTA
TGCAGAGGCCGAGGCCGCCTCGGCCTCTGAGCTATTCCAGAAGTAGTGAGGAGGCTTTTTTGGAGGCCTA
GGGACGTACCCAATTCGCCCTATAGTGAGTCGTATTACGCGCGCTCACTGGCCGTCGTTTTACAACGTCG
TGACTGGGAAAACCCTGGCGTTACCCAACTTAATCGCCTTGCAGCACATCCCCCTTTCGCCAGCTGGCGT
AATAGCGAAGAGGCCCGCACCGATCGCCCTTCCCAACAGTTGCGCAGCCTGAATGGCGAATGGG
[124 nt withheld, positions 3425-3548]
C
[91 nt withheld, positions 3550-3640]
A
[49 nt withheld, positions 3642-3690]
CCTTTGACGTTGGAGTCCACGTTCTTT
[37 nt withheld, positions 3718-3754]
ACCCTATCTCGGTCTATTCTTTTGATTTATAAGGGATTTTGCCGATTTCGGCCTATTGGTTAAAAAATGA
GCTGATTTAACAAAAATTTAACGCGAATTTTAACAAAATATTAACGCTTACAATTTAGGTGGCACTTTTC
GGGGAAATGTGCGCGGAACCCCTATTTGTTTATTTTTCTAAATACATTCAAATATGTATCCGCTCATGAG
ACAATAACCCTGATAAATGCTTCAATAATATTGAAAAAGGAAGAGTATGAGTATTCAACATTTCCGTGTC
GCCCTTATTCCCTTTTTTGCGGCATTTTGCCTTCCTGTTTTTGCTCACCCAGAAACGCTGGTGAAAGTAA
AAGATGCTGAAGATCAGTTGGGTGCACGAGTGGGTTACATCGAACTGGATCTCAACAGCGGTAAGATCCT
TGAGAGTTTTCGCCCCGAAGAACGTTTTCCAATGATGAGCACTTTTAAAGTTCTGCTATGTGGCGCGGTA
TTATCCCGTATTGACGCCGGGCAAGAGCAACTCGGTCGCCGCATACACTATTCTCAGAATGACTTGGTTG
AGTACTCACCAGTCACAGAAAAGCATCTTACGGATGGCATGACAGTAAGAGAATTATGCAGTGCTGCCAT
AACCATGAGTGATAACACTGCGGCCAACTTACTTCTGACAACGATCGGAGGACCGAAGGAGCTAACCGCT
TTTTTGCACAACATGGGGGATCATGTAACTCGCCTTGATCGTTGGGAACCGGAGCTGAATGAAGCCATAC
CAAACGACGAGCGTGACACCACGATGCCTGTAGCAATGGCAACAACGTTGCGCAAACTATTAACTGGCGA
ACTACTTACTCTAGCTTCCCGGCAACAATTAATAGACTGGATGGAGGCGGATAAAGTTGCAGGACCACTT
CTGCGCTCGGCCCTTCCGGCTGGCTGGTTTATTGCTGATAAATCTGGAGCCGGTGAGCGTGGGTCTCGCG
GTATCATTGCAGCACTGGGGCCAGATGGTAAGCCCTCCCGTATCGTAGTTATCTACACGACGGGGAGTCA
GGCAACTATGGATGAACGAAATAGACAGATCGCTGAGATAGGTGCCTCACTGATTAAGCATTGGTAACTG
TCAGACCAAGTTTACTCATATATACTTTAGATTGATTTAAAACTTCATTTTTAATTTAAAAGGATCTAGG
TGAAGATCCTTTTTGATAATCTCATGACCAAAATCCCTTAACGTGAGTTTTCGTTCCACTGAGCGTCAGA
CCCCGTAGAAAAGATCAAAGGATCTTCTTGAGATCCTTTTTTTCTGCGCGTAATCTGCTGCTTGCAAACA
AAAAAACCACCGCTACCAGCGGTGGTTTGTTTGCCGGATCAAGAGCTACCAACTCTTTTTCCGAAGGTAA
CTGGCTTCAGCAGAGCGCAGATACCAAATACTGTTCTTCTAGTGTAGCCGTAGTTAGGCCACCACTTCAA
GAACTCTGTAGCACCGCCTACATACCTCGCTCTGCTAATCCTGTTACCAGTGGCTGCTGCCAGTGGCGAT
AAGTCGTGTCTTACCGGGTTGGACTCAAGACGATAGTTACCGGATAAGGCGCAGCGGTCGGGCTGAACGG
GGGGTTCGTGCACACAGCCCAGCTTGGAGCGAACGACCTACACCGAACTGAGATACCTACAGCGTGAGCT
ATGAGAAAGCGCCACGCTTCCCGAAGGGAGAAAGGCGGACAGGTATCCGGTAAGCGGCAGGGTCGGAACA
GGAGAGCGCACGAGGGAGCTTCCAGGGGGAAACGCCTGGTATCTTTATAGTCCTGTCGGGTTTCGCCACC
TCTGACTTGAGCGTCGATTTTTGTGATGCTCGTCAGGGGGGCGGAGCCTATGGAAAAACGCCAGCAACGC
GGCCTTTTTACGGTTCCTGGCCTTTTGCTGGCCTTTTGCTCACATGTTCTTTCCTGCGTTATCCCCTGAT
TCTGTGGATAACCGTATTACCGCCTTTGAGTGAGCTGATACCGCTCGCCGCAGCCGAACGACCGAGCGCA
GCGAGTCAGTGAGCGAGGAAGCGGAAGAGCGCCCAATACGCAAACCGCCTCTCCCCGCGCGTTGGCCGAT
TCATTAATGCAGCTGGCACGACAGGTTTCCCGACTGGAAAGCGGGCAGTGAGCGCAACGCAATTAATGTG
AGTTAGCTCACTCATTAGGCACCCCAGGCTTTACACTTTATGCTTCCGGCTCGTATGTTGTGTGGAATTG
TGAGCGGATAACAATTTCACACAGGAAACAGCTATGACCATGATTACGCCAAGCGCGCAATTAACCCTCA
CTAAAGGGAACAAAAGCTGGAGCTGCAAGCTTAATGTAGTCTTATGCAATACTCTTGTAGTCTTGCAACA
TGGTAACGATGAGTTAGCAACATGCCTTACAAGGAGAGAAAAAGCACCGTGCATGCCGATTGGTGGAAGT
AAGGTGGTACGATCGTGCCTTATTAGGAAGGCAACAGACGGGTCTGACATGGATTGGACGAACCACTGAA
TTGCCGCATTGCAGAGATATTGTATTTAAGTGCCTAGCTCGATACATAAACGGGTCTCTCTGGTTAGACC
AGATCTGAGCCTGGGAGCTCTCTGGCTAACTAGGGAACCCACTGCTTAAGCCTCAATAAAGCTTGCCTTG
AGTGCTTCAAGTAGTGTGTGCCCGTCTGTTGTGTGACTCTGGTAACTAGAGATCCCTCAGACCCTTTTAG
TCAGTGTGGAAAATCTCTAGCAGTGGCGCCCGAACAGGGACTTGAAAGCGAAAGGGAAACCAGAGGAGCT
CTCTCGACGCAGGACTCGGCTTGCTGAAGCGCGCACGGCAAGAGGCGAGGGGCGGCGACTGGTGAGTACG
CCAAAAATTTTGACTAGCGGAGGCTAGAAGGAGAGAGATGGGTGCGAGAGCGTCAGTATTAAGCGGGGGA
GAATTAGATCGCGATGGGAAAAAATTCGGTTAAGGCCAGGGGGAAAGAAAAAATATAAATTAAAACATAT
AGTATGGGCAAGCAGGGAGCTAGAACGATTCGCAGTTAATCCTGGCCTGTTAGAAACATCAGAAGGCTGT
AGACAAATACTGGGACAGCTACAACCATCCCTTCAGACAGGATCAGAAGAACTTAGATCATTATATAATA
CAGTAGCAACCCTCTATTGTGTGCATCAAAGGATAGAGATAAAAGACACCAAGGAAGCTTTAGACAAGAT
AGAGGAAGAGCAAAACAAAAGTAAGACCACCGCACAGCAAGCGGCCGCTGATCTTCAGACCTGGAGGAGG
AGATATGAGGGACAATTGGAGAAGTGAATTATATAAATATAAAGTAGTAAAAATTGAACCATTAGGAGTA
GCACCCACCAAGGCAAAGAGAAGAGTGGTGCAGAGAGAAAAAAGAGCAGTGGGAATAGGAGCTTTGTTCC
TTGGGTTCTTGGGAGCAGCAGGAAGCACTATGGGCGCAGCGTCAATGACGCTGACGGTACAGGCCAGACA
ATTATTGTCTGGTATAGTGCAGCAGCAGAACAATTTGCTGAGGGCTATTGAGGCGCAACAGCATCTGTTG
CAACTCACAGTCTGGGGCATCAAGCAGCTCCAGGCAAGAATCCTGGCTGTGGAAAGATACCTAAAGGATC
AACAGCTCCTGGGGATTTGGGGTTGCTCTGGAAAACTCATTTGCACCACTGCTGTGCCTTGGAATGCTAG
TTGGAGTAATAAATCTCTGGAACAGATTTGGAATCACACGACCTGGATGGAGTGGGACAGAGAAATTAAC
AATTACACAAGCTTAATACACTCCTTAATTGAAGAATCGCAAAACCAGCAAGAAAAGAATGAACAAGAAT
TATTGGAATTAGATAAATGGGCAAGTTTGTGGAATTGGTTTAACATAACAAATTGGCTGTGGTATATAAA
ATTATTCATAATGATAGTAGGAGGCTTGGTAGGTTTAAGAATAGTTTTTGCTGTACTTTCTATAGTGAAT
AGAGTTAGGCAGGGATATTCACCATTATCGTTTCAGACCCACCTCCCAACCCCGAGGGGACCCTGCAGGA
TTTAAATCCGAGGGGACCCAGAGAATTCCATAGAGCCCACCGCATCCCCAGCATGCCTGCTATTGTCTAC
CCAATCCTCCCCCTTGCTGTCCTGCCCCACCCCACCCCCCAGAATAGAATGACACCTACTCAGACAATGC
GATGCAATTTCCTCATTTTATTAGGAAAGGACAGTGGGAGTGGCACCTTCCAGGGTCAAGGAAGGCACGG
GGGAGGGGCAAACAACAGATGGCTGGCAACTAGAAGGCACAGAATTCGAGGGCCTATTTCCCATGATTCC
TTCATATTTGCATATACGATACAAGGCGGTTAGAGAGATAATTAGAATTAATTTGACTGTAAACACAAAG
ATATTAGTACAAAATACGTGACGTAGAAAGTAATAATTTCTTGGGTAGTTTGCAGTTTTAAAATTATGTT
TTAAAATGGACTATCATATGCTTACCGTAACTTGAAAGTATTTCGATTTCTTGGCTTTATATATCTTGTG
GAAAGGACGAGGTACCGCTCTGCAGGTTTATAGTAAGCACCTGCCTACTTTTTTGAAAGCGCTGATATCC
TTGTCATCGTCATCCTTGTAATCGATGTCATGATCATATGTATCACCGTCATGGTCTTTGTAGTCCATGT
TAACGCTAGAGGATCCAGCCTCCGCGGAGGTTGGATCGGTCCCGGTGTCATCTATGGAGGTCAAAACAGC
GTGGATGGCGTCTCCAGGCGATCTGACGGTTCACTAAACGAGCTCTGCTTATATAGGGGGTACCTTCTCT
ATCACTGATAGGGAGCTCGAGACGTGTCGACTTCTCTATCACTGATAGGGAGACGTTCTAGACGTACCTT
CTCTATCACTGATAGGGAGCTCGAGACGTGTCGACTTCTCTATCACTGATAGGGAGACGTTCTAGACGTA
CCTTCTCTATCACTGATAGGGAGCTCGAGACGTGTCGACTTCTCTATCACTGATAGGGAGACGTTCTAGA
CGTACCTTCTCTATCACTGATAGGGAGCTCGAGACGTGTCGACTTCTCTATCACTGATAGGGAGACGTGC
GGCCAGCTTGGATCCCTCGAGGTTAACACCGGTTTCTAGATCTTGAGACAAATGGCAGTATTCATCCACA
ATTTTAAAAGAAAAGGGGGGATTGGGGGGTACAGTGCAGGGGAAAGAATAGTAGACATAATAGCAACAGA
CATACAAACTAAAGAATTACAAAAACAAATTACAAAAATTCAAAATTTTCGGGTTTATTACAGGGACAGC
AGAGATCCACTTTGGCGCCGGCTCGAGATTTAAATCCTGCAGGCGAGGGGG
